>Addgene plasmid #22462 | p3Eegfp | depositor full sequence | sequence record 10320 | Author sequence
CTTTCCTGCGTTATCCCCTGATTCTGTGGATAACCGTATTACCGCCTTTGAGTGAGCTGATACCGCTCGC
CGCAGCCGAACGACCGAGCGCAGCGAGTCAGTGAGCGAGGAAGCGGAAGAGCGCCCAATACGCAAACCGC
CTCTCCCCGCGCGTTGGCCGATTCATTAATGCAGCTGGCACGACAGGTTTCCCGACTGGAAAGCGGGCAG
TGAGCGCAACGCAATTAATACGCGTACCGCTAGCCAGGAAGAGTTTGTAGAAACGCAAAAAGGCCATCCG
TCAGGATGGCCTTCTGCTTAGTTTGATGCCTGGCAGTTTATGGCGGGCGTCCTGCCCGCCACCCTCCGGG
CCGTTGCTTCACAACGTTCAAATCCGCTCCCGGCGGATTTGTCCTACTCAGGAGAGCGTTCACCGACAAA
CAACAGATAAAACGAAAGGCCCAGTCTTCCGACTGAGCCTTTCGTTTTATTTGATGCCTGGCAGTTCCCT
ACTCTCGCGTTAACGCTAGCATGGATGTTTTCCCAGTCACGACGTTGTAAAACGACGGCCAGTCTTAAGC
TCGGGCCCTGCAGCTCTAGAGCTCGAATTCTACAGGTCACTAATACCATCTAAGTAGTTGATTCATAGTG
ACTGCATATGTTGTGTTTTACAGTATTATGTAGTCTGTTTTTTATGCAAAATCTAATTTAATATATTGAT
ATTTATATCATTTTACGTTTCTCGTTCAACTTTCTTGTACAAAGTGGACATGGTGAGCAAGGGCGAGGAG
CTGTTCACCGGGGTGGTGCCCATCCTGGTCGAGCTGGACGGCGACGTAAACGGCCACAAGTTCAGCGTGT
CCGGCGAGGGCGAGGGCGATGCCACCTACGGCAAGCTGACCCTGAAGTTCATCTGCACCACCGGCAAGCT
GCCCGTGCCCTGGCCCACCCTCGTGACCACCCTGACCTACGGCGTGCAGTGCTTCAGCCGCTACCCCGAC
CACATGAAGCAGCACGACTTCTTCAAGTCCGCCATGCCCGAAGGCTACGTCCAGGAGCGCACCATCTTCT
TCAAGGACGACGGCAACTACAAGACCCGCGCCGAGGTGAAGTTCGAGGGCGACACCCTGGTGAACCGCAT
CGAGCTGAAGGGCATCGACTTCAAGGAGGACGGCAACATCCTGGGGCACAAGCTGGAGTACAACTACAAC
AGCCACAACGTCTATATCATGGCCGACAAGCAGAAGAACGGCATCAAGGTGAACTTCAAGATCCGCCACA
ACATCGAGGACGGCAGCGTGCAGCTCGCCGACCACTACCAGCAGAACACCCCCATCGGCGACGGCCCCGT
GCTGCTGCCCGACAACCACTACCTGAGCACCCAGTCCGCCCTGAGCAAAGACCCCAACGAGAAGCGCGAT
CACATGGTCCTGCTGGAGTTCGTGACCGCCGCCGGGATCACTCTCGGCATGGACGAGCTGTACAAGTCCG
GACTCAGATCTCGAGCTCAAGCTTCGAATTCTGCAGTCGACGGTACCGCGGGCCCGGGATCCACCGGATC
TTGACCAACTTTATTATACAAAGTTGGCATTATAAAAAAGCATTGCTTATCAATTTGTTGCAACGAACAG
GTCACTATCAGTCAAAATAAAATCATTATTTGGAGCTCCATGGTAGCGTTAACGCGGCCGCGATATCCCC
TATAGTGAGTCGTATTACATGGTCATAGCTGTTTCCTGGCAGCTCTGGCCCGTGTCTCAAAATCTCTGAT
GTTACATTGCACAAGATAAAAATATATCATCATGAACAATAAAACTGTCTGCTTACATAAACAGTAATAC
AAGGGGTGTTATGAGCCATATTCAACGGGAAACGTCGAGGCCGCGATTAAATTCCAACATGGATGCTGAT
TTATATGGGTATAAATGGGCTCGCGATAATGTCGGGCAATCAGGTGCGACAATCTATCGCTTGTATGGGA
AGCCCGATGCGCCAGAGTTGTTTCTGAAACATGGCAAAGGTAGCGTTGCCAATGATGTTACAGATGAGAT
GGTCAGACTAAACTGGCTGACGGAATTTATGCCTCTTCCGACCATCAAGCATTTTATCCGTACTCCTGAT
GATGCATGGTTACTCACCACTGCGATCCCCGGAAAAACAGCATTCCAGGTATTAGAAGAATATCCTGATT
CAGGTGAAAATATTGTTGATGCGCTGGCAGTGTTCCTGCGCCGGTTGCATTCGATTCCTGTTTGTAATTG
TCCTTTTAACAGCGATCGCGTATTTCGTCTCGCTCAGGCGCAATCACGAATGAATAACGGTTTGGTTGAT
GCGAGTGATTTTGATGACGAGCGTAATGGCTGGCCTGTTGAACAAGTCTGGAAAGAAATGCATAAACTTT
TGCCATTCTCACCGGATTCAGTCGTCACTCATGGTGATTTCTCACTTGATAACCTTATTTTTGACGAGGG
GAAATTAATAGGTTGTATTGATGTTGGACGAGTCGGAATCGCAGACCGATACCAGGATCTTGCCATCCTA
TGGAACTGCCTCGGTGAGTTTTCTCCTTCATTACAGAAACGGCTTTTTCAAAAATATGGTATTGATAATC
CTGATATGAATAAATTGCAGTTTCATTTGATGCTCGATGAGTTTTTCTAATCAGAATTGGTTAATTGGTT
GTAACACTGGCAGAGCATTACGCTGACTTGACGGGACGGCGCAAGCTCATGACCAAAATCCCTTAACGTG
AGTTACGCGTCGTTCCACTGAGCGTCAGACCCCGTAGAAAAGATCAAAGGATCTTCTTGAGATCCTTTTT
TTCTGCGCGTAATCTGCTGCTTGCAAACAAAAAAACCACCGCTACCAGCGGTGGTTTGTTTGCCGGATCA
AGAGCTACCAACTCTTTTTCCGAAGGTAACTGGCTTCAGCAGAGCGCAGATACCAAATACTGTCCTTCTA
GTGTAGCCGTAGTTAGGCCACCACTTCAAGAACTCTGTAGCACCGCCTACATACCTCGCTCTGCTAATCC
TGTTACCAGTGGCTGCTGCCAGTGGCGATAAGTCGTGTCTTACCGGGTTGGACTCAAGACGATAGTTACC
GGATAAGGCGCAGCGGTCGGGCTGAACGGGGGGTTCGTGCACACAGCCCAGCTTGGAGCGAACGACCTAC
ACCGAACTGAGATACCTACAGCGTGAGCATTGAGAAAGCGCCACGCTTCCCGAAGGGAGAAAGGCGGACA
GGTATCCGGTAAGCGGCAGGGTCGGAACAGGAGAGCGCACGAGGGAGCTTCCAGGGGGAAACGCCTGGTA
TCTTTATAGTCCTGTCGGGTTTCGCCACCTCTGACTTGAGCGTCGATTTTTGTGATGCTCGTCAGGGGGG
CGGAGCCTATGGAAAAACGCCAGCAACGCGGCCTTTTTACGGTTCCTGGCCTTTTGCTGGCCTTTTGCTC
ACATGTT
Features (pLannotate 1.2.2; 12 found; start..end, strand, type, name):
    121..213     +  CDS            lacI (fragment): lac repressor; lacI; The lac repressor binds to the lac operator to inhibit transcription in E. coli. This inhibition can be relieved by adding lactose or isopropyl-β-D-thiogalactopyranoside (IPTG).
    268..295     -  terminator     rrnB T2 terminator: transcription terminator T2 from the E. coli rrnB gene
    427..470     +  terminator     rrnB T1 terminator: Escherichia coli rrnB; transcription terminator T1 from the E. coli rrnB gene
    517..553     -  CDS            lacZα (fragment): LacZα fragment of β-galactosidase; lacZ fragment
    624..747     -  protein_bind   attR2: mutant version of attR; recombination site for the Gateway® LR reaction LR Clonase™
    750..1466    +  CDS            EGFP: EGFP is a basic (constitutively fluorescent) green fluorescent protein published in 1996, derived from Aequorea victoria. It is reported to be a rapidly-maturing weak dimer with moderate acid sensitivity.
   1467..1532    +  misc_feature   MCS: multiple cloning site
   1546..1566    -  protein_bind   attB3: mutant version of attB; core recombination site for the Gateway® BP reaction BP Clonase™
   1557..1642    -  protein_bind   attL1 (fragment): mutant version of attL; recombination site for the Gateway® LR reaction LR Clonase™
   1679..1697    -  promoter       T7 promoter: promoter for bacteriophage T7 RNA polymerase
   1831..2640    +  CDS            KanR: aminoglycoside phosphotransferase; aph(3')-Ia; confers resistance to kanamycin in bacteria or G418 (Geneticin®) in eukaryotes
   2787..3375    +  rep_origin     ori: high-copy-number ColE1/pMB1/pBR322/pUC origin of replication
