[The description below was written by a language model from this plasmid's Addgene catalogue record and pLannotate feature annotations shown in this document.]
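Description:
p3Eegfp is a Gateway 3′ entry clone built in the pDONR P2R-P3 donor backbone for multisite Gateway assembly, developed as part of a vector set for analysing gene function in zebrafish. It is a small bacterial plasmid (about 3.4 kb in the depositor's full sequence) that is propagated in E. coli through a high-copy ColE1/pUC-type origin and selected with kanamycin via an aminoglycoside phosphotransferase (KanR) gene. The rrnB T1 and T2 transcription terminators lie upstream of the recombination cassette, where they insulate the insert from read-through transcription. A T7 promoter and an M13 priming region flank the cassette and serve as sequencing primer sites.

The payload is the EGFP coding sequence (roughly 700 bp), which was amplified with an attB2 site at its 5′ end and an attB3 site at its 3′ end and then recombined into the donor vector by a BP reaction. In the resulting entry clone, EGFP sits between an attR2 site and a downstream recombination site, with a short multiple cloning site directly after the reporter. The automated annotation labels the downstream site as attB3 overlapping an attL1 fragment; this is most likely the attL3 site expected for this backbone. The small lacI and lacZα fragments are probably backbone remnants.

The plasmid has no eukaryotic promoter of its own, and no polyadenylation signal is annotated. Expression therefore depends on an LR reaction that joins it with a 5′ promoter entry clone and a middle entry clone carrying a gene of interest in a destination vector. In that arrangement EGFP occupies the 3′ position, and the depositor notes that it can be used to make C-terminally EGFP-tagged fusion constructs.
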