Addgene plasmid #22462: p3Eegfp
Depositing lab: Nathan Lawson. Depositing organization: University of Massachusetts, Worcester. Publication: Gateway compatible vectors for analysis of gene function in the zebrafish. Villefranc JA, Amigo J, Lawson ND. Dev Dyn. 2007 Nov . 236(11):3077-87. 10.1002/dvdy.21354 PubMed 17948311.
Backbone
  Vector backbone: pDONRP2r-P3
  Backbone size w/o insert (bp): 3000
  Vector type: Entry Vector
Growth in bacteria
  Bacterial resistance: Kanamycin, 50 μg/mL
  Growth temperature: 37°C
  Growth strain: DH5alpha
  Copy number: Unknown
Gene/Insert
  Gene/Insert name: EGFP
  Insert size (bp): 700
  Entrez Gene: eGFP (a.k.a. pPRS3a_01)
  Cloning method: Gateway Cloning
  Sequencing primers: 5′ M13_puc_F; 3′ T7
Terms and licenses: Academic/Nonprofit Terms; Industry Terms: Not Available to Industry
Depositor comments: This clone was amplified with an attB2 site, at the 5’ end and a attB3 site on the 3’ end. The product was then recombined with the pDNR P2R-P3 vector. Can be used to make 3’ end (C-Term) tagged fusion construct.
How to cite: p3Eegfp was a gift from Nathan Lawson (Addgene plasmid # 22462 ; http://n2t.net/addgene:22462 ; RRID:Addgene_22462)
