>Addgene plasmid #22462 | p3Eegfp | addgene partial sequence | sequence record 28649 | 22462 with T7
CATGGAGCTCCAATAATGATTTTATTTTGACTGATAGTGACCTGTTCGTTGCAACAAATTGATAAGCAAT
GCTTTTTTATAATGCCAACTTTGTATAATAAAGTTGGTCAAGATCCGGTGGATCCCGGGCCCGCGGTACC
GTCGACTGCAGAATTCGAAGCTTGAGCTCGAGATCTGAGTCCGGACTTGTACAGCTCGTCCATGCCGAGA
GTGATCCCGGCGGCGGTCACGAACTCCAGCAGGACCATGTGATCGCGCTTCTCGTTGGGGTCTTTGCTCA
GGGCGGACTGGGTGCTCAGGTAGTGGTTGTCGGGCAGCAGCACGGGGCCGTCGCCGATGGGGGTGTTCTG
CTGGTAGTGGTCGGCGAGCTGCACGCTGCCGTCCTCGATGTTGTGGCGGATCTTGAAGTTCACCTTGATG
CCGTTCTTCTGCTTGTCGGCCATGATATAGACGTTGTGGCTGTTGTAGTTGTACTCCAGCTTGTGCCCCA
GGATGTTGCCGTCCTCCTTGAAGTCGATGCCCTTCAGCTCGATGCGGTTCACCAGGGTGTCGCCCTCGAA
CTTCACCTCGGCGCGGGTCTTGTAGTTGCCGTCGTCCTTGAAGAAGATGGTGCGCTCCTGGACGTAGCCT
TCGGGCATGGCGGACTTGAAGAAGTCGTGCTGCTTCATGTGGTCGGGGTAGCGGCTGAAGCACTGCACGC
CGTAAGTCAGGTGGTCACGAGGTGGGCAGACAAGGCACTTGCGGGGTGNAAAAATTCAGGTCAC
